Addgene plasmid #65349: pKMV-VioC
Purpose: systhesis of vioC gene in the violacein pathway
Depositing lab: Junbiao Dai. Depositing organization: Tsinghua University. Publication: YeastFab: the design and construction of standard biological parts for metabolic engineering in Saccharomyces cerevisiae. Guo Y, Dong J, Zhou T, Auxillos J, Li T, Zhang W, Wang L, Shen Y, Luo Y, Zheng Y, Lin J, Chen GQ, Wu Q, Cai Y, Dai J. Nucleic Acids Res. 2015 May 8. pii: gkv464. 10.1093/nar/gkv464 PubMed 25956650.
Backbone
  Vector backbone: pKMV
  Vector type: Synthetic Biology
Growth in bacteria
  Bacterial resistance: Kanamycin, 50 μg/mL
  Growth temperature: 37°C
  Growth strain: DH5alpha
  Copy number: High Copy
Gene/Insert
  Gene/Insert name: vioC
  Species: Synthetic
  Insert size (bp): 1288
  Cloning method: Unknown
  Sequencing primers: 5′ M13-F20; 3′ M13 Reverse
Terms and licenses: Academic/Nonprofit Terms; Industry Terms: Not Available to Industry
How to cite: pKMV-VioC was a gift from Junbiao Dai (Addgene plasmid # 65349 ; http://n2t.net/addgene:65349 ; RRID:Addgene_65349)
