[The description below was written by a language model from this plasmid's Addgene catalogue record and the feature table of its GenBank file.]
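Description:
pKMV-VioC is a small (3,340 bp) circular bacterial cloning plasmid built on the pKMV backbone and catalogued as a synthetic biology vector. It carries a synthetic copy of vioC, one of the genes of the violacein biosynthetic pathway, as a 1,288 bp insert. It comes from a project that built standardized biological parts for metabolic engineering in Saccharomyces cerevisiae. The plasmid is maintained in E. coli at high copy number through a ColE1/pUC-type origin of replication. Selection is by kanamycin, using an aph(3')-Ia aminoglycoside phosphotransferase gene that the annotation places directly downstream of the bla (AmpR) promoter, which appears to drive its expression.

The feature table does not annotate the vioC insert itself. It shows M13 forward and M13 reverse primer sites separated by roughly 1.35 kb, and these match the sequencing primers listed in the catalogue entry. An interval of that size would accommodate the stated insert, so the gene most likely sits between them. No yeast promoter, terminator, yeast origin or auxotrophic marker is annotated, and no bacterial expression promoter is shown next to the insert. The plasmid therefore looks like a storage and sequence-verification vector for the synthesized coding part rather than an expression construct. The cloning method is recorded as unknown, and the record does not describe any flanking restriction or assembly sites. The stated purpose is synthesis of the vioC gene. Given its origin in a parts collection, it presumably serves as a source of the vioC part for later assembly with regulatory elements to reconstitute the pigment-producing violacein pathway in yeast, although the record does not spell out that workflow.
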