LOCUS       Exported 3340 bp ds-DNA circular SYN 12-MAY-2021
DEFINITION  systhesis of vioC gene in the violacein pathway.
ACCESSION   .
VERSION     .
KEYWORDS    pKMV-VioC
SOURCE      synthetic DNA construct
  ORGANISM  synthetic DNA construct
REFERENCE   1 (bases 1 to 3340)
  AUTHORS   Guo Y, Dong J, Zhou T, Auxillos J, Li T, Zhang W, Wang L, Shen Y,
            Luo Y, Zheng Y, Lin J, Chen GQ, Wu Q, Cai Y, Dai J
  TITLE     YeastFab: the design and construction of standard biological parts
            for metabolic engineering in Saccharomyces cerevisiae.
  JOURNAL   Nucleic Acids Res. 2015 May 8. pii: gkv464.
  PUBMED    25956650
REFERENCE   2 (bases 1 to 3340)
  AUTHORS   .
  TITLE     Direct Submission
  JOURNAL   Exported May 12, 2021 from SnapGene Server 1.1.58
            http://www.snapgene.com
FEATURES             Location/Qualifiers
     source          1..3340
                     /organism="synthetic DNA construct"
                     /mol_type="other DNA"
     primer_bind     50..68
                     /label=pBRforEco
                     /note="pBR322 vectors, upsteam of EcoRI site, forward
                     primer"
     primer_bind     77..94
                     /label=M13 Forward
                     /note="In lacZ gene. Also called M13-F20 or M13 (-21)
                     Forward"
     primer_bind     78..94
                     /label=M13 fwd
                     /note="common sequencing primer, one of multiple similar
                     variants"
     primer_bind     complement(1444..1460)
                     /label=M13 rev
                     /note="common sequencing primer, one of multiple similar
                     variants"
     primer_bind     complement(1444..1460)
                     /label=M13 Reverse
                     /note="In lacZ gene. Also called M13-rev"
     primer_bind     complement(1472..1489)
                     /label=L4440
                     /note="L4440 vector, forward primer"
     rep_origin      complement(1643..2231)
                     /direction=LEFT
                     /label=ori
                     /note="high-copy-number ColE1/pMB1/pBR322/pUC origin of
                     replication"
     primer_bind     complement(1723..1742)
                     /label=pBR322ori-F
                     /note="pBR322 origin, forward primer"
     CDS             complement(2402..3217)
                     /codon_start=1
                     /gene="aph(3')-Ia"
                     /product="aminoglycoside phosphotransferase"
                     /label=KanR
                     /note="confers resistance to kanamycin in bacteria or G418
                     (Geneticin(R)) in eukaryotes"
                     /translation="MSHIQRETSCSRPRLNSNMDADLYGYKWARDNVGQSGATIYRLYG
                     KPDAPELFLKHGKGSVANDVTDEMVRLNWLTEFMPLPTIKHFIRTPDDAWLLTTAIPGK
                     TAFQVLEEYPDSGENIVDALAVFLRRLHSIPVCNCPFNSDRVFRLAQAQSRMNNGLVDA
                     SDFDDERNGWPVEQVWKEMHKLLPFSPDSVVTHGDFSLDNLIFDEGKLIGCIDVGRVGI
                     ADRYQDLAILWNCLGEFSPSLQKRLFQKYGIDNPDMNKLQFHLMLDEFF"
     primer_bind     3125..3144
                     /label=Kan-R
                     /note="Kanamycin resistance gene, reverse primer"
     promoter        complement(3218..3322)
                     /gene="bla"
                     /label=AmpR promoter
ORIGIN
        1 gccacctgac gtctaagaaa ccattattat catgacatta acctataaaa ataggcgtat
       61 cacgaggccc tttcgttgta aaacgacggc cagtcgtctc gatccgcagt gtcttgcgtc
      121 tctgatgaaa agagctatca tcgttggtgg tggtttggct ggtggtttga ccgctatcta
      181 cttggctaag agaggttacg aagttcacgt tgttgaaaag agaggtgacc cattgagaga
      241 cttgtcttct tacgttgacg ttgtttctag tagagctatc ggtgtttcta tgaccgttag
      301 aggtatcaag tctgttttgg ctgctggtat cccaagagct gaattggacg cttgtggtga
      361 accaatcgtt gctatggctt tctctgttgg tggtcaatac agaatgagag aattgaagcc
      421 attggaagac ttcagaccat tgtctttgaa cagagctgct ttccaaaagt tgttgaacaa
      481 gtacgctaac ttggctggtg ttagatacta cttcgaacac aagtgtttgg acgttgactt
      541 ggacggtaag tctgttttga tccaaggtaa ggacggtcaa ccacaaagat tgcaaggtga
      601 catgatcatc ggtgctgacg gtgctcactc tgctgttaga caagctatgc aatctggttt
      661 gagaagattc gagttccaac aaaccttctt cagacacggt tacaagacct tggttttgcc
      721 agacgctcag gctttgggtt acagaaagga caccttgtac ttcttcggta tggactctgg
      781 tggtttgttc gctggtagag ctgctaccat cccagacggt tctgtttcta tcgctgtttg
      841 tttgccatac tctggttctc catctttgac caccaccgac gaaccaacca tgagagcttt
      901 cttcgacaga tacttcggtg gtttgccacg cgacgctcgc gacgaaatgt tgagacaatt
      961 cttggctaag ccatctaacg acttgatcaa cgttcgatct tctaccttcc actacaaggg
     1021 taacgttttg ttgttgggtg acgctgctca cgctaccgct ccattcttgg gtcaaggtat
     1081 gaacatggct ttggaagacg ctagaacctt cgttgaattg ttggacagac accaaggtga
     1141 ccaagacaag gctttcccag agttcaccga attgagaaag gttcaagctg acgctatgca
     1201 agacatggct agagctaact acgacgtttt gtcttgttct aacccaatct tcttcatgag
     1261 agctagatac accagataca tgcactctaa gttcccaggt ttgtacccac cagacatggc
     1321 tgaaaagttg tacttcacct ctgaaccata cgacagattg caacaaatcc aaagaaagca
     1381 aaacgtttgg tacaagatcg gtagagttaa ctagcagaga cggagtcact gccaaccgag
     1441 acggtcatag ctgtttcctg tgtgccgctt cctcgctcac tgactcgctg cgctcggtcg
     1501 ttcggctgcg gcgagcggta tcagctcact caaaggcggt aatacggtta cccacagaat
     1561 caggggataa cgcaggaaag aacatgtgag caaaaggcca gcaaaaggcc aggaaccgta
     1621 aaaaggccgc gttgctggcg tttttccata ggctccgccc ccctgacgag catcacaaaa
     1681 atcgacgctc aagtcagagg tggcgaaacc cgacaggact ataaagatac caggcgtttc
     1741 cccctggaag ctccctcgtg cgctctcctg ttccgaccct gccgcttacc ggatacctgt
     1801 ccgcctttct cccttcggga agcgtggcgc tttctcatag ctcacgctgt aggtatctca
     1861 gttcggtgta ggtcgttcgc tccaagctgg gctgtgtgca cgaacccccc gttcagcccg
     1921 accgctgcgc cttatccggt aactatcgtc ttgagtccaa cccggtaaga cacgacttat
     1981 cgccactggc agcagccact ggtaacagga ttagcagagc gaggtatgta ggcggtgcta
     2041 cagagttctt gaagtggtgg cctaactacg gctacactag aaggacagta tttggtatct
     2101 gcgctctgct gaagccagtt accttcggaa aaagagttgg tagctcttga tccggcaaac
     2161 aaaccaccgc tggtagcggt ggtttttttg tttgcaagca gcagattacg cgcagaaaaa
     2221 aaggatctca agaagatcct ttgatctttt ctacggggtc tgacgctcag tggaacgaaa
     2281 actcacgtta agggattttg gtcatgagat tatcaaaaag gatcttcacc tagatccttt
     2341 taaattaaaa atgaagtttt aaatcaatct aaagtatata tgagtaaact tggtctgaca
     2401 gttagaaaaa ctcatcgagc atcaaatgaa actgcaattt attcatatca ggattatcaa
     2461 taccatattt ttgaaaaagc cgtttctgta atgaaggaga aaactcaccg aggcagttcc
     2521 ataggatggc aagatcctgg tatcggtctg cgattccgac tcgtccaaca tcaatacaac
     2581 ctattaattt cccctcgtca aaaataaggt tatcaagtga gaaatcacca tgagtgacga
     2641 ctgaatccgg tgagaatggc aaaagtttat gcatttcttt ccagacttgt tcaacaggcc
     2701 agccattacg ctcgtcatca aaatcactcg catcaaccaa accgttattc attcgtgatt
     2761 gcgcctgagc gagtcgaaat acgcgatcgc tgttaaaagg acaattacaa acaggaatcg
     2821 aatgcaaccg gcgcaggaac acggccagcg catcaacaat attttcacct gaatcaggat
     2881 attcttctaa tacctggaat gctgttttcc cggggatcgc tgtggtgagt aaccatgcat
     2941 catcaggagt acggataaaa tgcttgatgg tcggaagagg cataaattcc gtcagccagt
     3001 ttagtctgac catctcatct gtaacatcat tggcaacgct acctttgcca tgtttcagaa
     3061 acaactctgg cgcatcgggc ttcccataca atcgatagat tgtcgcacct gattgcccga
     3121 cattatcgcg agcccattta tacccatata aatcagcatc catgttggaa tttaatcgcg
     3181 gcctagagca agacgtttcc cgttgaatat ggctcatact cttccttttt caatattatt
     3241 gaagcattta tcagggttat tgtctcatga gcggatacat atttgaatgt atttagaaaa
     3301 ataaacaaat aggggttccg cgcacatttc cccgaaaagt
//
