>Addgene plasmid #65349 | pKMV-VioC | addgene partial sequence | sequence record 124166 | M13-F20 5'-TGTAAAACGACGGCCAGT-3'
AAAGAGCTATCATCGTTGGTGGTGGTTTGGCTGGTGGTTTGACCGCTATCTACTTGGCTAAGAGAGGTTA
CGAAGTTCACGTTGTTGAAAAGAGAGGTGACCCATTGAGAGACTTGTCTTCTTACGTTGACGTTGTTTCT
AGTAGAGCTATCGGTGTTTCTATGACCGTTAGAGGTATCAAGTCTGTTTTGGCTGCTGGTATCCCAAGAG
CTGAATTGGACGCTTGTGGTGAACCAATCGTTGCTATGGCTTTCTCTGTTGGTGGTCAATACAGAATGAG
AGAATTGAAGCCATTGGAAGACTTCAGACCATTGTCTTTGAACAGAGCTGCTTTCCAAAAGTTGTTGAAC
AAGTACGCTAACTTGGCTGGTGTTAGATACTACTTCGAACACAAGTGTTTGGACGTTGACTTGGACGGTA
AGTCTGTTTTGATCCAAGGTAAGGACGGTCAACCACAAAGATTGCAAGGTGACATGATCATCGGTGCTGA
CGGTGCTCACTCTGCTGTTAGACAAGCTATGCAATCTGGTTTGAGAAGATTCGAGTTCCAACAAACCTTC
TTCAGACACGGTTACAAGACCTTGGTTTTGCCAGACGCTCAGGCTTTGGGTTACAGAAAGGACACCTTGT
ACTTCTTCGGTATGGACTCTGGTGGTTTGTTCGCTGGTAGAGCTGCTACCATCCCAGACGGTTCTGTTTC
TATCGCTGTTTGTTTGCCATACTCTGGTTCTCCATCTTTGACCACCACCGACGAACCAACCATGAGAGCT
TTCTTCGACAGATACTTCGGTGGTTTGCCACGCGACGCTCGCGACGAA
